Addgene plasmid #47176: TAL3457
Depositing lab: Keith Joung. Depositing organization: Massachusetts General Hospital. Publication: Targeted gene disruption in somatic zebrafish cells using engineered TALENs. Sander JD, Cade L, Khayter C, Reyon D, Peterson RT, Joung JK, Yeh JR. Nat Biotechnol. 2011 Aug 5;29(8):697-8. doi: 10.1038/nbt.1934. PubMed 21822241.
Backbone
  Vector backbone: JDS74
  Backbone manufacturer: Addgene plasmid #32288
  Backbone size w/o insert (bp): 6447
  Vector type: Mammalian Expression ; T7
Growth in bacteria
  Bacterial resistance: Ampicillin, 100 μg/mL
  Growth temperature: 37°C
  Growth strain: XL1 Blue
  Copy number: High Copy
Gene/Insert
  Gene/Insert name: ZebrafishCommunity-igf3-right (alt name: igf3)
  Species: D. rerio (zebrafish)
  Insert size (bp): 1430
  Entrez Gene: igf3 (a.k.a. IGF-3)
  Promoter: CMV
  Tag / fusion protein: 3X Flag (N terminal on backbone); WT FOKI (C terminal on backbone)
  Cloning method: Restriction Enzyme; 5′ cloning site BsmBI (destroyed during cloning); 3′ cloning site BsmBI (destroyed during cloning)
  Sequencing primers: 5′ CMV-F; 3′ BGH-rev
Terms and licenses: Academic/Nonprofit Terms; Industry Terms: Not Available to Industry
Depositor comments: Target binding site: TCCACTAGTTCTCGTCCG It is strongly recommended that users perform a diagnostic digest to verify this plasmid prior to use. For example, a double digest of the plasmid with BamHI and KpnI should result in two bands at 2.3kb and 5.8kb.
How to cite: TAL3457 was a gift from Keith Joung (Addgene plasmid # 47176 ; http://n2t.net/addgene:47176 ; RRID:Addgene_47176)
