[The description below was written by a language model from this plasmid's Addgene catalogue record.]
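Description:
TAL3457 is a TALEN expression plasmid built on the JDS74 backbone (about 6.4 kb without insert), a vector listed as suitable for mammalian expression and for T7-driven use. It is a high-copy plasmid selected in bacteria with ampicillin. The record gives catalogue fields only, with no feature table, so elements such as the bacterial origin or the polyadenylation signal are not itemised. The use of a BGH reverse sequencing primer suggests a BGH terminator lies downstream of the coding region.

The roughly 1.4 kb insert, named ZebrafishCommunity-igf3-right, is not the igf3 gene itself. It is an engineered array of TAL effector repeats designed to recognise a site in the zebrafish (D. rerio) igf3 locus. The array was cloned between BsmBI sites that were destroyed in the process, which places it in frame with backbone-encoded sequences: an N-terminal 3X Flag tag for detection and a C-terminal wild-type FokI nuclease domain. The CMV promoter drives expression in cultured cells. The T7 designation indicates that the open reading frame can probably also be transcribed in vitro to make mRNA, the usual route for delivering nucleases into zebrafish embryos, although the record does not describe this use explicitly.

FokI cleaves only as a dimer, so this "right" monomer is meant to be paired with a matching "left" TALEN that binds the opposite half-site. Together they produce a double-strand break in the spacer between the two sites. Error-prone repair of that break then creates insertions or deletions that disrupt igf3, in line with the associated work on targeted gene disruption in zebrafish somatic cells. The depositor recommends verifying the plasmid by diagnostic restriction digest before use.
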