>Addgene plasmid #47176 | TAL3457 | depositor partial sequence | sequence record 67263 | Insert sequence
ATGGACTACAAAGACCATGACGGTGATTATAAAGATCATGACATCGATTACAAGGATGACGATGACAAGA
TGGCCCCCAAGAAGAAGAGGAAGGTGGGCATTCACCGCGGGGTACCTATGGTGGACTTGAGGACACTCGG
TTATTCGCAACAGCAACAGGAGAAAATCAAGCCTAAGGTCAGGAGCACCGTCGCGCAACACCACGAGGCG
CTTGTGGGGCATGGCTTCACTCATGCGCATATTGTCGCGCTTTCACAGCACCCTGCGGCGCTTGGGACGG
TGGCTGTCAAATACCAAGATATGATTGCGGCCCTGCCCGAAGCCACGCACGAGGCAATTGTAGGGGTCGG
TAAACAGTGGTCGGGAGCGCGAGCACTTGAGGCGCTGCTGACTGTGGCGGGTGAGCTTAGGGGGCCTCCG
CTCCAGCTCGACACCGGGCAGCTGCTGAAGATCGCGAAGAGAGGGGGAGTAACAGCGGTAGAGGCAGTGC
ACGCCTGGCGCAATGCGCTCACCGGGGCCCCCTTGAACCTGACCCCAGACCAGGTAGTCGCAATCGCGTC
ACATGACGGGGGAAAGCAAGCCCTGGAAACCGTGCAAAGGTTGTTGCCGGTCCTTTGTCAAGACCACGGC
CTTACACCGGAGCAAGTCGTGGCCATTGCATCCCACGACGGTGGCAAACAGGCTCTTGAGACGGTTCAGA
GACTTCTCCCAGTTCTCTGTCAAGCCCACGGGCTGACTCCCGATCAAGTTGTAGCGATTGCGTCGAACAT
TGGAGGGAAACAAGCATTGGAGACTGTCCAACGGCTCCTTCCCGTGTTGTGTCAAGCCCACGGTTTGACG
CCTGCACAAGTGGTCGCCATCGCCAGCCATGATGGCGGTAAGCAGGCGCTGGAAACAGTACAGCGCCTGC
TGCCTGTACTGTGCCAGGATCATGGACTGACCCCAGACCAGGTAGTCGCAATCGCGTCAAACGGAGGGGG
AAAGCAAGCCCTGGAAACCGTGCAAAGGTTGTTGCCGGTCCTTTGTCAAGACCACGGCCTTACACCGGAG
CAAGTCGTGGCCATTGCAAGCAACATCGGTGGCAAACAGGCTCTTGAGACGGTTCAGAGACTTCTCCCAG
TTCTCTGTCAAGCCCACGGGCTGACTCCCGATCAAGTTGTAGCGATTGCGAATAACAATGGAGGGAAACA
AGCATTGGAGACTGTCCAACGGCTCCTTCCCGTGTTGTGTCAAGCCCACGGTTTGACGCCTGCACAAGTG
GTCGCCATCGCCTCGAATGGCGGCGGTAAGCAGGCGCTGGAAACAGTACAGCGCCTGCTGCCTGTACTGT
GCCAGGATCATGGACTGACCCCAGACCAGGTAGTCGCAATCGCGTCAAACGGAGGGGGAAAGCAAGCCCT
GGAAACCGTGCAAAGGTTGTTGCCGGTCCTTTGTCAAGACCACGGCCTTACACCGGAGCAAGTCGTGGCC
ATTGCATCCCACGACGGTGGCAAACAGGCTCTTGAGACGGTTCAGAGACTTCTCCCAGTTCTCTGTCAAG
CCCACGGGCTGACTCCCGATCAAGTTGTAGCGATTGCGTCCAACGGTGGAGGGAAACAAGCATTGGAGAC
TGTCCAACGGCTCCTTCCCGTGTTGTGTCAAGCCCACGGTTTGACGCCTGCACAAGTGGTCGCCATCGCC
AGCCATGATGGCGGTAAGCAGGCGCTGGAAACAGTACAGCGCCTGCTGCCTGTACTGTGCCAGGATCATG
GACTGACCCCAGACCAGGTAGTCGCAATCGCGAACAATAATGGGGGAAAGCAAGCCCTGGAAACCGTGCA
AAGGTTGTTGCCGGTCCTTTGTCAAGACCACGGCCTTACACCGGAGCAAGTCGTGGCCATTGCAAGCAAT
GGGGGTGGCAAACAGGCTCTTGAGACGGTTCAGAGACTTCTCCCAGTTCTCTGTCAAGCCCACGGGCTGA
CTCCCGATCAAGTTGTAGCGATTGCGTCGCATGACGGAGGGAAACAAGCATTGGAGACTGTCCAACGGCT
CCTTCCCGTGTTGTGTCAAGCCCACGGTTTGACGCCTGCACAAGTGGTCGCCATCGCCAGCCATGATGGC
GGTAAGCAGGCGCTGGAAACAGTACAGCGCCTGCTGCCTGTACTGTGCCAGGATCATGGACTGACACCCG
AACAGGTGGTCGCCATTGCTAATAATAACGGAGGACGGCCAGCCTTGGAG
