>Addgene plasmid #47176 | TAL3457 | addgene partial sequence | sequence record 68688 | JDS-TALEN-F 5'-TAGGGGTCGGTAAACAGTGG-3'
TGTGGCGGGTGAGCTTAGGGGGCCTCCGCTCCAGCTCGACACCGGGCAGCTGCTGAAGATCGCGAAGAGA
GGGGGAGTAACAGCGGTAGAGGCAGTGCACGCCTGGCGCAATGCGCTCACCGGGGCCCCCTTGAACCTGA
CCCCAGACCAGGTAGTCGCAATCGCGTCACATGACGGGGGAAAGCAAGCCCTGGAAACCGTGCAAAGGTT
GTTGCCGGTCCTTTGTCAAGACCACGGCCTTACACCGGAGCAAGTCGTGGCCATTGCATCCCACGACGGT
GGCAAACAGGCTCTTGAGACGGTTCAGAGACTTCTCCCAGTTCTCTGTCAAGCCCACGGGCTGACTCCCG
ATCAAGTTGTAGCGATTGCGTCGAACATTGGAGGGAAACAAGCATTGGAGACTGTCCAACGGCTCCTTCC
CGTGTTGTGTCAAGCCCACGGTTTGACGCCTGCACAAGTGGTCGCCATCGCCAGCCATGATGGCGGTAAG
CAGGCGCTGGAAACAGTACAGCGCCTGCTGCCTGTACTGTGCCAGGATCATGGACTGACCCCAGACCAGG
TAGTCGCAATCGCGTCAAACGGAGGGGGAAAGCAAGCCCTGGAAACCGTGCAAAGGTTGTTGCCGGTCCT
TTGTCAAGACCACGGCCTTACACCGGAGCAAGTCGTGGCCATTGCAAGCAACATCGGTGGCAAACAGGCT
CTTGAGACGGTTCAGAGACTTCTCCCAGTTCTCTGTCAAGCCCACGGGCTGACTCCCGATCAAGTTGTAG
CGATTGCGAATAACAATGGAGGGAAACAAGCATTGGAGACTGTCCAACGGCTCCTTCCCGTGTTGTGTCA
AGCCCACGGTTTGACGCCTGCACAAGTGGTCGCCATCGCCTC
